>Addgene plasmid #131222 | Opto-casp9_casp9-VfAU1-LOV | addgene full sequence | sequence record 257061 | Addgene NGS Result
TGTGTGTTGGAGGTCGCTGAGTAGTGCGCGAGCAAAATTTAAGCTACAACAAGGCAAGGCTTGACCGACA
ATTGCATGAAGAATCTGCTTAGGGTTAGGCGTTTTGCGCTGCTTCGCGATGTACGGGCCAGATATACGCG
TTGACATTGATTATTGACTAGTTATTAATAGTAATCAATTACGGGGTCATTAGTTCATAGCCCATATATG
GAGTTCCGCGTTACATAACTTACGGTAAATGGCCCGCCTGGCTGACCGCCCAACGACCCCCGCCCATTGA
CGTCAATAATGACGTATGTTCCCATAGTAACGCCAATAGGGACTTTCCATTGACGTCAATGGGTGGAGTA
TTTACGGTAAACTGCCCACTTGGCAGTACATCAAGTGTATCATATGCCAAGTACGCCCCCTATTGACGTC
AATGACGGTAAATGGCCCGCCTGGCATTATGCCCAGTACATGACCTTATGGGACTTTCCTACTTGGCAGT
ACATCTACGTATTAGTCATCGCTATTACCATGGTGATGCGGTTTTGGCAGTACATCAATGGGCGTGGATA
GCGGTTTGACTCACGGGGATTTCCAAGTCTCCACCCCATTGACGTCAATGGGAGTTTGTTTTGGCACCAA
AATCAACGGGACTTTCCAAAATGTCGTAACAACTCCGCCCCATTGACGCAAATGGGCGGTAGGCGTGTAC
GGTGGGAGGTCTATATAAGCAGAGCTCTCTGGCTAACTAGAGAACCCACTGCTTACTGGCTTATCGAAAT
TAATACGACTCACTATAGGGAGACCCAAGCTGACCATGGCCACCGGGGGATTTGGTGATGTCGGTGCTCT
TGAGAGTTTGAGGGGAAATGCAGATTTGGCTTACATCCTGAGCATGGAGCCCTGTGGCCACTGCCTCATT
ATCAACAATGTGAACTTCTGCCGTGAGTCCGGGCTCCGCACCCGCACTGGCTCCAACATCGACTGTGAGA
AGTTGCGGCGTCGCTTCTCCTCGCTGCATTTCATGGTGGAGGTGAAGGGCGACCTGACTGCCAAGAAAAT
GGTGCTGGCTTTGCTGGAGCTGGCGCGGCAGGACCACGGTGCTCTGGACTGCTGCGTGGTGGTCATTCTC
TCTCACGGCTGTCAGGCCAGCCACCTGCAGTTCCCAGGGGCTGTCTACGGCACAGATGGATGCCCTGTGT
CGGTCGAGAAGATTGTGAACATCTTCAATGGGACCAGCTGCCCCAGCCTGGGAGGGAAGCCCAAGCTCTT
TTTCATCCAGGCCTGTGGTGGGGAGCAGAAAGACCATGGGTTTGAGGTGGCCTCCACTTCCCCTGAAGAC
GAGTCCCCTGGCAGTAACCCCGAGCCAGATGCCACCCCGTTCCAGGAAGGTTTGAGGACCTTCGACCAGC
TGGACGCCATATCTAGTTTGCCCACACCCAGTGACATCTTTGTGTCCTACTCTACTTTCCCAGGTTTTGT
TTCCTGGAGGGACCCCAAGAGTGGCTCCTGGTACGTTGAGACCCTGGACGACATCTTTGAGCAGTGGGCT
CACTCTGAAGACCTGCAGTCCCTCCTGCTTAGGGTCGCTAATGCTGTTTCGGTGAAAGGGATTTATAAAC
AGATGCCTGGTTGCTTTAATTTCCTCCGGAAAAAACTTTTCTTTAAAACATCACCCGGTGAATTCTCAGG
CTCTGGATCCCCCGGTCCTGACTACAGTCTCGTGAAGGCTCTGCAAATGGCACAACAGAATTTTGTCATT
ACAGACGCCTCCCTCCCAGACAACCCTATCGTCTACGCCAGTAGAGGGTTTCTGACACTGACAGGCTATT
CTCTCGACCAGATCCTGGGCAGGAACTGCAGGTTTCTGCAAGGGCCAGAAACAGACCCAAGAGCTGTGGA
TAAGATCAGGAATGCCATCACCAAAGGCGTTGATACCAGTGTCTGTCTGCTGAATTATAGACAGGATGGC
ACAACCTTCTGGAATCTCTTCTTCGTGGCTGGACTCAGAGATTCTAAGGGCAATATTGTCAACTACGTCG
GAGTGCAGTCAAAGGTGAGCGAAGATTATGCCAAGCTGCTGGTCAACGAGCAGAACATTGAGTACAAAGG
TGTGCGCACCAGTAACATGCTGCGCAGAAAGCCCGGGTAAGTTTAAACCGCTGATCAGCCTCGACTGTGC
CTTCTAGTTGCCAGCCATCTGTTGTTTGCCCCTCCCCCGTGCCTTCCTTGACCCTGGAAGGTGCCACTCC
CACTGTCCTTTCCTAATAAAATGAGGAAATTGCATCGCATTGTCTGAGTAGGTGTCATTCTATTCTGGGG
GGTGGGGTGGGGCAGGACAGCAAGGGGGAGGATTGGGAAGACAATAGCAGGCATGCTGGGGATGCGGTGG
GCTCTATGGCTTCTGAGGCGGAAAGAACCAGCTGGGGCTCTAGGGGGTATCCCC
[124 nt withheld, positions 2435-2558]
C
[91 nt withheld, positions 2560-2650]
A
[49 nt withheld, positions 2652-2700]
CCTTTGACGTTGGAGTCCACGTTCTTT
[37 nt withheld, positions 2728-2764]
ACCCTATCTCGGTCTATTCTTTTGATTTATAAGGGATTTTGCCGATTTCGGCCTATTGGTTAAAAAATGA
GCTGATTTAACAAAAATTTAACGCGAATTAATTCTGTGGAATGTGTGTCAGTTAGGGTGTGGAAAGTCCC
CAGGCTCCCCAGCAGGCAGAAGTATGCAAAGCATGCATCTCAATTAGTCAGCAACCAGGTGTGGAAAGTC
CCCAGGCTCCCCAGCAGGCAGAAGTATGCAAAGCATGCATCTCAATTAGTCAGCAACCATAGTCCCGCCC
CTAACTCCGCCCATCCCGCCCCTAACTCCGCCCAGTTCCGCCCATTCTCCGCCCCATGGCTGACTAATTT
TTTTTATTTATGCAGAGGCCGAGGCCGCCTCTGCCTCTGAGCTATTCCAGAAGTAGTGAGGAGGCTTTTT
TGGAGGCCTAGGCTTTTGCAAAAAGCTCTCGGGAGCTTGTATATCCATTTTCGGATCTGATCAAGAGACA
GGATGAGGATCGTTTCGCATGATTGAACAAGATGGATTGCACGCAGGTTCTCCGGCCGCTTGGGTGGAGA
GGCTATTCGGCTATGACTGGGCACAACAGACAATCGGCTGCTCTGATGCCGCCGTGTTCCGGCTGTCAGC
GCAGGGGCGCCCGGTTCTTTTTGTCAAGACCGACCTGTCCGGTGCCCTGAATGAACTGCAGGACGAGGCA
GCGCGGCTATCGTGGCTGGCCACGACGGGCGTTCCTTGCGCAGCTGTGCTCGACGTTGTCACTGAAGCGG
GAAGGGACTGGCTGCTATTGGGCGAAGTGCCGGGGCAGGATCTCCTGTCATCTCACCTTGCTCCTGCCGA
GAAAGTATCCATCATGGCTGATGCAATGCGGCGGCTGCATACGCTTGATCCGGCTACCTGCCCATTCGAC
CACCAAGCGAAACATCGCATCGAGCGAGCACGTACTCGGATGGAAGCCGGTCTTGTCGATCAGGATGATC
TGGACGAAGAGCATCAGGGGCTCGCGCCAGCCGAACTGTTCGCCAGGCTCAAGGCGCGCATGCCCGACGG
CGAGGATCTCGTCGTGACCCATGGCGATGCCTGCTTGCCGAATATCATGGTGGAAAATGGCCGCTTTTCT
GGATTCATCGACTGTGGCCGGCTGGGTGTGGCGGACCGCTATCAGGACATAGCGTTGGCTACCCGTGATA
TTGCTGAAGAGCTTGGCGGCGAATGGGCTGACCGCTTCCTCGTGCTTTACGGTATCGCCGCTCCCGATTC
GCAGCGCATCGCCTTCTATCGCCTTCTTGACGAGTTCTTCTGAGCGGGACTCTGGGGTTCGAAATGACCG
ACCAAGCGACGCCCAACCTGCCATCACGAGATTTCGATTCCACCGCCGCCTTCTATGAAAGGTTGGGCTT
CGGAATCGTTTTCCGGGACGCCGGCTGGATGATCCTCCAGCGCGGGGATCTCATGCTGGAGTTCTTCGCC
CACCCCAACTTGTTTATTGCAGCTTATAATGGTTACAAATAAAGCAATAGCATCACAAATTTCACAAATA
AAGCATTTTTTTCACTGCATTCTAGTTGTGGTTTGTCCAAACTCATCAATGTATCTTATCATGTCTGTAT
ACCGTCGACCTCTAGCTAGAGCTTGGCGTAATCATGGTCATAGCTGTTTCCTGTGTGAAATTGTTATCCG
CTCACAATTCCACACAACATACGAGCCGGAAGCATAAAGTGTAAAGCCTGGGGTGCCTAATGAGTGAGCT
AACTCACATTAATTGCGTTGCGCTCACTGCCCGCTTTCCAGTCGGGAAACCTGTCGTGCCAGCTGCATTA
ATGAATCGGCCAACGCGCGGGGAGAGGCGGTTTGCGTATTGGGCGCTCTTCCGCTTCCTCGCTCACTGAC
TCGCTGCGCTCGGTCGTTCGGCTGCGGCGAGCGGTATCAGCTCACTCAAAGGCGGTAATACGGTTATCCA
CAGAATCAGGGGATAACGCAGGAAAGAACATGTGAGCAAAAGGCCAGCAAAAGGCCAGGAACCGTAAAAA
GGCCGCGTTGCTGGCGTTTTTCCATAGGCTCCGCCCCCCTGACGAGCATCACAAAAATCGACGCTCAAGT
CAGAGGTGGCGAAACCCGACAGGACTATAAAGATACCAGGCGTTTCCCCCTGGAAGCTCCCTCGTGCGCT
CTCCTGTTCCGACCCTGCCGCTTACCGGATACCTGTCCGCCTTTCTCCCTTCGGGAAGCGTGGCGCTTTC
TCATAGCTCACGCTGTAGGTATCTCAGTTCGGTGTAGGTCGTTCGCTCCAAGCTGGGCTGTGTGCACGAA
CCCCCCGTTCAGCCCGACCGCTGCGCCTTATCCGGTAACTATCGTCTTGAGTCCAACCCGGTAAGACACG
ACTTATCGCCACTGGCAGCAGCCACTGGTAACAGGATTAGCAGAGCGAGGTATGTAGGCGGTGCTACAGA
GTTCTTGAAGTGGTGGCCTAACTACGGCTACACTAGAAGAACAGTATTTGGTATCTGCGCTCTGCTGAAG
CCAGTTACCTTCGGAAAAAGAGTTGGTAGCTCTTGATCCGGCAAACAAACCACCGCTGGTAGCGGTGGTT
TTTTTGTTTGCAAGCAGCAGATTACGCGCAGAAAAAAAGGATCTCAAGAAGATCCTTTGATCTTTTCTAC
GGGGTCTGACGCTCAGTGGAACGAAAACTCACGTTAAGGGATTTTGGTCATGAGATTATCAAAAAGGATC
TTCACCTAGATCCTTTTAAATTAAAAATGAAGTTTTAAATCAATCTAAAGTATATATGAGTAAACTTGGT
CTGACAGTTACCAATGCTTAATCAGTGAGGCACCTATCTCAGCGATCTGTCTATTTCGTTCATCCATAGT
TGCCTGACTCCCCGTCGTGTAGATAACTACGATACGGGAGGGCTTACCATCTGGCCCCAGTGCTGCAATG
ATACCGCGAGACCCACGCTCACCGGCTCCAGATTTATCAGCAATAAACCAGCCAGCCGGAAGGGCCGAGC
GCAGAAGTGGTCCTGCAACTTTATCCGCCTCCATCCAGTCTATTAATTGTTGCCGGGAAGCTAGAGTAAG
TAGTTCGCCAGTTAATAGTTTGCGCAACGTTGTTGCCATTGCTACAGGCATCGTGGTGTCACGCTCGTCG
TTTGGTATGGCTTCATTCAGCTCCGGTTCCCAACGATCAAGGCGAGTTACATGATCCCCCATGTTGTGCA
AAAAAGCGGTTAGCTCCTTCGGTCCTCCGATCGTTGTCAGAAGTAAGTTGGCCGCAGTGTTATCACTCAT
GGTTATGGCAGCACTGCATAATTCTCTTACTGTCATGCCATCCGTAAGATGCTTTTCTGTGACTGGTGAG
TACTCAACCAAGTCATTCTGAGAATAGTGTATGCGGCGACCGAGTTGCTCTTGCCCGGCGTCAATACGGG
ATAATACCGCGCCACATAGCAGAACTTTAAAAGTGCTCATCATTGGAAAACGTTCTTCGGGGCGAAAACT
CTCAAGGATCTTACCGCTGTTGAGATCCAGTTCGATGTAACCCACTCGTGCACCCAACTGATCTTCAGCA
TCTTTTACTTTCACCAGCGTTTCTGGGTGAGCAAAAACAGGAAGGCAAAATGCCGCAAAAAAGGGAATAA
GGGCGACACGGAAATGTTGAATACTCATACTCTTCCTTTTTCAATATTATTGAAGCATTTATCAGGGTTA
TTGTCTCATGAGCGGATACATATTTGAATGTATTTAGAAAAATAAACAAATAGGGGTTCCGCGCACATTT
CCCCGAAAAGTGCCACCTGACGTCGACGGATCGGGAGATCTCCCGATCCCCTATGGTGCACTCTCAGTAC
AATCTGCTCTGATGCCGCATAGTTAAGCCAGTATCTGCTCCCTGCT
Features (pLannotate 1.2.2; 21 found; start..end, strand, type, name):
    143..522     +  enhancer       CMV enhancer: human cytomegalovirus immediate early enhancer
    523..726     +  promoter       CMV promoter: human cytomegalovirus (CMV) immediate early promoter
    722..755     +  LTR            5' LTR (truncated) (fragment): truncated 5' long terminal repeat (LTR) from HIV-1
    771..789     +  promoter       T7 promoter: promoter for bacteriophage T7 RNA polymerase
    806..1663    +  CDS            CASP9 (fragment): CASP9_HUMAN - Also known as MCH6. Experimental evidence at protein level: Swiss-Prot protein existence level 1. Isoform 2 lacks activity is an dominant-negative inhibitor of caspase-9. From Homo sapiens (Human).
   1682..2050    +  CDS            PHOT (fragment): PHOT_CHLRE - Experimental evidence at protein level: Swiss-Prot protein existence level 1. Protein kinase that acts as a blue light photoreceptor (PubMed:15695460, PubMed:24285544). Required for non-photochemical quenching (NPQ), a mechanism that converts and dissipates the harmful excess absorbed light energy into heat and protect the photosynthetic apparatus from photo-oxidative damage (PubMed:27626383). Controls the energy-dependent chlorophyll fluorescence quenching (qE) activity of chlorophyll excited states by inducing the expression of the qE effector protein LHCSR3 in high light intens
   2165..2389    +  polyA_signal   bGH poly(A) signal: bovine growth hormone polyadenylation signal
   2393..2414    +  promoter       SV40 promoter (fragment): SV40 enhancer and early promoter
   2435..2863    +  rep_origin     f1 ori (sequence partly withheld): f1 bacteriophage origin of replication; arrow indicates direction of (+) strand synthesis
   2877..3206    +  promoter       SV40 promoter: SV40 enhancer and early promoter
   3273..4064    +  CDS            neo: KKA2_KLEPN - Also known as kan, nptII. Experimental evidence at protein level: Swiss-Prot protein existence level 1. Resistance to kanamycin, neomycin, paromomycin, ribostamycin, butirosin and gentamicin B. From Klebsiella pneumoniae.
   4088..4246    +  CDS            ble (fragment): BLE_KLEPN - Experimental evidence at protein level: Swiss-Prot protein existence level 1. Binding protein with a strong affinity to the bleomycin family of antibiotics. Binds to CL990; an antimitotic-antibiotic compound. From Klebsiella pneumoniae.
   4241..4362    +  polyA_signal   SV40 poly(A) signal: SV40 polyadenylation signal
   4435..4451    -  protein_bind   lac operator: The lac repressor binds to the lac operator to inhibit transcription in E. coli. This inhibition can be relieved by adding lactose or isopropyl-β-D-thiogalactopyranoside (IPTG). lac repressor encoded by lacI
   4459..4489    -  promoter       lac promoter: promoter for the E. coli lac operon
   4504..4525    -  protein_bind   CAP binding site: CAP binding activates transcription in the presence of cAMP. E. coli catabolite activator protein
   4538..4630    -  CDS            lacI (fragment): lac repressor; lacI; The lac repressor binds to the lac operator to inhibit transcription in E. coli. This inhibition can be relieved by adding lactose or isopropyl-β-D-thiogalactopyranoside (IPTG).
   4813..5401    -  rep_origin     ori: high-copy-number ColE1/pMB1/pBR322/pUC origin of replication
   5572..6432    -  CDS            AmpR: β-lactamase; bla; confers resistance to ampicillin, carbenicillin, and related antibiotics
   6433..6537    -  promoter       AmpR promoter: bla
   6596..6648    -  misc_feature   bom (fragment): basis of mobility region from pBR322
