[The description below was written by a language model from this plasmid's Addgene catalogue record and pLannotate feature annotations shown in this document.]
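Description:
Opto-casp9_casp9-VfAU1-LOV is a mammalian expression plasmid built on the pcDNA3.1(-) backbone that encodes a light-activated form of human caspase-9. The full sequence record is 6,660 nt. The plasmid is propagated in E. coli at high copy from a ColE1/pUC-type origin under ampicillin selection (AmpR with its own bla promoter), and it also carries an f1 phage origin. For mammalian cells, an SV40 early promoter drives a neomycin phosphotransferase gene followed by an SV40 polyadenylation signal, allowing G418 selection of stable transfectants.

The payload is a fusion open reading frame of about 1.3 kb placed downstream of the CMV immediate-early enhancer and promoter and terminated by the bovine growth hormone poly(A) signal; a T7 promoter sits just upstream of the insert. The feature table identifies a fragment of human CASP9 followed by a segment annotated by homology as a fragment of a Chlamydomonas phototropin. According to the catalogue fields, this second part is the LOV (light-oxygen-voltage) domain of aureochrome 1 from the alga Vaucheria frigida, so the phototropin label most likely reflects similarity among LOV domains rather than the true source. LOV domains are flavin-binding blue-light sensors, and the associated work concerns modular light-controlled protein-protein interactions. This suggests that illumination brings the caspase-9 portions together to trigger activation, although the record does not spell out the mechanism. Short annotated fragments such as an HIV-1 LTR piece, ble, lacI and bom appear to be backbone remnants or incidental matches. The construct is intended for optogenetic control of caspase-9 activity in transfected mammalian cells.
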