Addgene plasmid #131222: Opto-casp9_casp9-VfAU1-LOV
Purpose: Expresses Opto-casp9_casp9-VfAU1-LOV (light-activated caspase9)
Depositing lab: Harald Janovjak. Depositing organization: Monash University. Publication: Engineering Strategy and Vector Library for the Rapid Generation of Modular Light-Controlled Protein-Protein Interactions. Tichy AM, Gerrard EJ, Legrand JMD, Hobbs RM, Janovjak H. J Mol Biol. 2019 May 29. pii: S0022-2836(19)30317-1. doi: 10.1016/j.jmb.2019.05.033. PubMed 31150735.
Backbone
  Vector backbone: pcDNA3.1-
  Backbone manufacturer: Invitrogen
  Backbone size w/o insert (bp): 5318
  Vector type: Mammalian Expression
  Selectable markers: Neomycin (select with G418)
Growth in bacteria
  Bacterial resistance: Ampicillin, 100 μg/mL
  Growth temperature: 37°C
  Growth strain: DH5alpha
  Copy number: High Copy
Gene/Insert
  Gene/Insert name: Opto-casp9 (casp9-VfAU1-LOV)
  Species: H. sapiens (human); V. frigida
  Insert size (bp): 1338
  Promoter: CMV
  Cloning method: Restriction Enzyme; 5′ cloning site AgeI (destroyed during cloning); 3′ cloning site XmaI (not destroyed)
  Sequencing primers: 5′ CMV_F (CGCAAATGGGCGGTAGGCGTG); 3′ pcDNA_R (CAACAGATGGCTGGCAAC)
Terms and licenses: Academic/Nonprofit Terms; Industry Terms: Not Available to Industry
How to cite: Opto-casp9_casp9-VfAU1-LOV was a gift from Harald Janovjak (Addgene plasmid # 131222 ; http://n2t.net/addgene:131222 ; RRID:Addgene_131222)
