>Addgene plasmid #131222 | Opto-casp9_casp9-VfAU1-LOV | depositor partial sequence | sequence record 251501 | pOVC1_Opto-casp9_casp9-VfAU1-LOV
ACCATGGCCACCGGGGGATTTGGTGATGTCGGTGCTCTTGAGAGTTTGAGGGGAAATGCAGATTTGGCTT
ACATCCTGAGCATGGAGCCCTGTGGCCACTGCCTCATTATCAACAATGTGAACTTCTGCCGTGAGTCCGG
GCTCCGCACCCGCACTGGCTCCAACATCGACTGTGAGAAGTTGCGGCGTCGCTTCTCCTCGCTGCATTTC
ATGGTGGAGGTGAAGGGCGACCTGACTGCCAAGAAAATGGTGCTGGCTTTGCTGGAGCTGGCGCGGCAGG
ACCACGGTGCTCTGGACTGCTGCGTGGTGGTCATTCTCTCTCACGGCTGTCAGGCCAGCCACCTGCAGTT
CCCAGGGGCTGTCTACGGCACAGATGGATGCCCTGTGTCGGTCGAGAAGATTGTGAACATCTTCAATGGG
ACCAGCTGCCCCAGCCTGGGAGGGAAGCCCAAGCTCTTTTTCATCCAGGCCTGTGGTGGGGAGCAGAAAG
ACCATGGGTTTGAGGTGGCCTCCACTTCCCCTGAAGACGAGTCCCCTGGCAGTAACCCCGAGCCAGATGC
CACCCCGTTCCAGGAAGGTTTGAGGACCTTCGACCAGCTGGACGCCATATCTAGTTTGCCCACACCCAGT
GACATCTTTGTGTCCTACTCTACTTTCCCAGGTTTTGTTTCCTGGAGGGACCCCAAGAGTGGCTCCTGGT
ACGTTGAGACCCTGGACGACATCTTTGAGCAGTGGGCTCACTCTGAAGACCTGCAGTCCCTCCTGCTTAG
GGTCGCTAATGCTGTTTCGGTGAAAGGGATTTATAAACAGATGCCTGGTTGCTTTAATTTCCTCCGGAAA
AAACTTTTCTTTAAAACATCACCCGGTGAATTCTCAGGCTCTGGATCCCCCGGTCCTGACTACAGTCTCG
TGAAGGCTCTGCAAATGGCACAACAGAATTTTGTCATTACAGACGCCTCCCTCCCAGACAACCCTATCGT
CTACGCCAGTAGAGGGTTTCTGACACTGACAGGCTATTCTCTCGACCAGATCCTGGGCAGGAACTGCAGG
TTTCTGCAAGGGCCAGAAACAGACCCAAGAGCTGTGGATAAGATCAGGAATGCCATCACCAAAGGCGTTG
ATACCAGTGTCTGTCTGCTGAATTATAGACAGGATGGCACAACCTTCTGGAATCTCTTCTTCGTGGCTGG
ACTCAGAGATTCTAAGGGCAATATTGTCAACTACGTCGGAGTGCAGTCAAAGGTGAGCGAAGATTATGCC
AAGCTGCTGGTCAACGAGCAGAACATTGAGTACAAAGGTGTGCGCACCAGTAACATGCTGCGCAGAAAGC
CCGGGTAA
